Addgene plasmid #185871: pILGFP1DFB
Purpose: (Empty Backbone) A parental plasmid for in vivo gene amplification at RPL25 locus
Depositing lab: Claudia Vickers. Depositing organization: University of Queensland. Publication: An in vivo gene amplification system for high level expression in Saccharomyces cerevisiae. Peng B, Esquirol L, Lu Z, Shen Q, Cheah LC, Howard CB, Scott C, Trau M, Dumsday G, Vickers CE. Nat Commun. 2022 May 24;13(1):2895. doi: 10.1038/s41467-022-30529-8. PubMed 35610221.
Backbone
  Vector backbone: pUC19
  Vector type: Yeast Expression
Growth in bacteria
  Bacterial resistance: Ampicillin, 100 μg/mL
  Growth temperature: 37°C
  Growth strain: DH5alpha
  Copy number: High Copy
Gene/Insert
  Gene/Insert name: None
  Mutation: None
Terms and licenses: Academic/Nonprofit Terms; Industry Terms: Not Available to Industry
Depositor comments: PRPL25(Arm 1)> Kl.LEU2>TKl.LEU2-TRPL25(Arm 3)- ARS305-PTEF1> yEGFP> TURA3
How to cite: pILGFP1DFB was a gift from Claudia Vickers (Addgene plasmid # 185871 ; http://n2t.net/addgene:185871 ; RRID:Addgene_185871)
