[The description below was written by a language model from this plasmid's Addgene catalogue record and pLannotate feature annotations shown in this document.]
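Description:
pILGFP1DFB is a pUC19-based yeast integration and expression plasmid deposited as an empty parental backbone for an in vivo gene amplification system targeting the RPL25 locus of Saccharomyces cerevisiae. In E. coli it is maintained at high copy through the pUC/ColE1-type origin and selected with ampicillin via the β-lactamase gene. The remaining bacterial annotations (lac promoter and operator, CAP site, and lacZα, lacI, rop and bom fragments) are vestiges of the cloning backbone rather than functional parts of the design.

According to the depositor's map, the yeast module reads in order: the RPL25 promoter (homology arm 1) placed upstream of the Kluyveromyces lactis LEU2 coding sequence and its terminator, the RPL25 terminator (arm 3), ARS305, and a TEF1 promoter driving yEGFP with a URA3 terminator. The feature table agrees with this layout. It detects a LEU2-type 3-isopropylmalate dehydrogenase ORF (labelled by its S. cerevisiae homologue), a TEF1 promoter followed by a GFPmut3-like green fluorescent protein, and a short URA3 fragment that presumably corresponds to the terminator region. It also finds a single loxP site between the LEU2 region and the TEF1 promoter, which the depositor's comment does not mention and whose role is not stated. The RPL25 arms and ARS305, a yeast chromosomal replication origin, are not annotated automatically.

LEU2 provides leucine auxotrophic selection in yeast, and the constitutively expressed yEGFP gives a fluorescent readout that would be expected to reflect cassette dosage. As a parental vector with no insert, it presumably serves as the starting point for derivatives carrying genes of interest for high-level expression. The record does not explain the amplification mechanism itself.
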