Features (pLannotate 1.2.2; 15 found; start..end, strand, type, name):
    624..1703    +  CDS            LEU2: LEU3_YEAST - Experimental evidence at protein level: Swiss-Prot protein existence level 1. Catalyzes the oxidation of 3-carboxy-2-hydroxy-4- methylpentanoate (3-isopropylmalate) to 3-carboxy-4-methyl-2- oxopentanoate. The product decarboxylates to 4-methyl-2 oxopentanoate. From Saccharomyces cerevisiae (strain ATCC 204508 / S288c) (Baker's yeast).
   2692..2725    +  protein_bind   loxP: Cre-mediated recombination occurs in the 8-bp core sequence (GCATACAT). Cre recombinase
   2942..3349    +  promoter       TEF1 promoter: S. cerevisiae TEF1; promoter for EF-1α
   3372..4082    +  CDS            GFPmut3: GFPmut3 is a basic (constitutively fluorescent) green fluorescent protein published in 1996, derived from Aequorea victoria. It is reported to be a very rapidly-maturing weak dimer.
   4098..4197    +  CDS            URA3 (fragment): orotidine-5'-phosphate decarboxylase, required for uracil biosynthesis; S. cerevisiae URA3; yeast auxotrophic marker, counterselectable with 5-fluoroorotic acid (5-FOA)
   4351..4367    -  protein_bind   lac operator: The lac repressor binds to the lac operator to inhibit transcription in E. coli. This inhibition can be relieved by adding lactose or isopropyl-β-D-thiogalactopyranoside (IPTG). lac repressor encoded by lacI
   4375..4405    -  promoter       lac promoter: promoter for the E. coli lac operon
   4420..4441    -  protein_bind   CAP binding site: CAP binding activates transcription in the presence of cAMP. E. coli catabolite activator protein
   4454..4546    -  CDS            lacI (fragment): lac repressor; lacI; The lac repressor binds to the lac operator to inhibit transcription in E. coli. This inhibition can be relieved by adding lactose or isopropyl-β-D-thiogalactopyranoside (IPTG).
   4729..5317    -  rep_origin     ori: high-copy-number ColE1/pMB1/pBR322/pUC origin of replication
   5488..6348    -  CDS            AmpR: β-lactamase; bla; confers resistance to ampicillin, carbenicillin, and related antibiotics
   6349..6453    -  promoter       AmpR promoter: bla
   6548..6583    +  CDS            rop (fragment): Rop protein, which maintains plasmids at low copy number; rop
   6685..6784    +  misc_feature   bom (fragment): basis of mobility region from pBR322
   6790..24      -  CDS            lacZα (fragment) (across the origin): LacZα fragment of β-galactosidase; lacZ fragment
>Addgene plasmid #185871 | pILGFP1DFB | addgene full sequence | sequence record 370815 | Addgene NGS Result
GTTGTAAAACGACGGCCAGTGAATTCAGTTTAAACATGTACTAATCAGTCTAACACCCCGGAGGAGGCTT
ATCATTACATATTCTTGTCTCGGCGTTCTTTAAGTTTCTTATCTTGTATGCCCGATATAGCAACCTTGTT
GGTACCAATCTAACGGTTTCCGTACTTTGCAATGAAGAGATGAGGAGGCATGGGTCACTTATTTAATATG
TACGGGTGTTTACATGGAGTTGCTTTCTTTTTTTGTCTCAGCAGTCATTGTGCGCCAAAAAAAGAGAAAA
CCGTGAGCCGAAGTCCACGCTCTGGAGTTAGGCTCTCCCATTACGGAGAGAAGCATTTCCTCAGCCTGGG
AGCCCCGTTGGAACAGTCAGGCTAAACTGGGCCTTCCTACCCACTGCTTGCTGTTTCTCACTGGACGCAC
AAGGGGATTTTCTTTCTACCTTCGGCTTGCCTCACTGCGTTGGGGCTTCCCAATGCAACTTCGTTCGTAT
GCATACAATCTTTTAGATATTATCTTTTAAAATTATTTTAAAACAATTTTAAATGTATCTCATATGCTTT
TCTTCTGCTGTTGAAAAGGCTAAACAAAGAAGATCAATAAGATAAAGCGGCCGCAAAATGTCTAAGAATA
TCGTTGTCCTACCGGGTGATCACGTCGGTAAAGAAGTTACTGACGAAGCTATTAAGGTCTTGAATGCCAT
TGCTGAAGTCCGTCCAGAAATTAAGTTCAATTTCCAACATCACTTGATCGGGGGTGCTGCCATCGATGCC
ACTGGCACTCCTTTACCAGATGAAGCTCTAGAAGCCTCTAAGAAAGCCGATGCTGTCTTACTAGGTGCTG
TTGGTGGTCCAAAATGGGGTACGGGCGCAGTTAGACCAGAACAAGGTCTATTGAAGATCAGAAAGGAATT
GGGTCTATACGCCAACTTGAGACCATGTAACTTTGCTTCTGATTCTTTACTAGATCTTTCTCCTTTGAAG
CCTGAATATGCAAAGGGTACCGATTTCGTCGTCGTTAGAGAATTGGTTGGTGGTATCTACTTTGGTGAAA
GAAAAGAAGATGAAGGTGACGGAGTTGCTTGGGACTCTGAGAAATACAGTGTTCCTGAAGTTCAAAGAAT
TACAAGAATGGCTGCTTTCTTGGCATTGCAACAAAACCCACCATTACCAATCTGGTCTCTTGACAAGGCT
AACGTGCTTGCCTCTTCCAGATTGTGGAGAAAGACTGTTGAAGAAACCATCAAGACTGAGTTCCCACAAT
TAACTGTTCAGCACCAATTGATCGACTCTGCTGCTATGATTTTGGTTAAATCACCAACTAAGCTAAACGG
TGTTGTTATTACCAACAACATGTTTGGTGATATTATCTCCGATGAAGCCTCTGTTATTCCAGGTTCTTTG
GGTTTATTACCTTCTGCATCTCTAGCTTCCCTACCTGACACTAACAAGGCATTCGGTTTGTACGAACCAT
GTCATGGTTCTGCCCCAGATTTACCAGCAAACAAGGTTAACCCAATTGCTACCATCTTATCTGCAGCTAT
GATGTTGAAGTTATCCTTGGATTTGGTTGAAGAAGGTAGGGCTCTTGAAGAAGCTGTTAGAAATGTCTTG
GATGCAGGTGTCAGAACCGGTGACCTTGGTGGTTCTAACTCTACCACTGAGGTTGGCGATGCTATCGCCA
AGGCTGTCAAGGAAATCTTGGCTTAAAGAGTCTTTTGTAACGACCCCGTCTCCACCAACTTGGTATGCTT
GAAATCTCAAGGCCATTACACATTCAGTTATGTGAACGAAAGGTCTTTATTTAACGTAGCATAAACTAAA
TAATACAGGTTCCGGTTAGCCTGCGGGCCCAAAGCTAGCTCTAATTGGTTTAATTAATAAATTTAATATT
ATTTTTAAATTTTTCTTTAAATATACAATAAATCTTTCATAACATGTTAAATTCATGATTAAGCGTAAAT
AAAGTGTAGTGGCAGAGTGCACGGGGTTTCCTGTGCCTTACAAAGTAGGTACCAATTTGCGTATTGCAGC
GAGGGTTCCGGTTACTATTTATAATTACGTGTTAGTGTACTGTGATTTTATTGAGGCTATAACAAGAAAA
GGATCTGTGAAGGTTTTGAGAGAATGAGGCGAAAACACAGGGTTATTTTCATCAGCAACGCCGCTGTTTC
AGCGGCACCCTGCCCTTTTCTTTTCGCAAGATGAGAGTAAAGAGTTGTACATCAGGTAAGAATGTTATTA
TTTAAATTCGAAGTGATAAATTCTTTTCATGATGAATCACTCGCTTATATGGGGTAGAATATATATATAT
GTGTGTGTGTGTGTGTGTTTGTGTATGTAGGGATGGTGCGCGTTTGTTGTGTGACATTTGCTACTCATTC
TTTTCCTTTTCCTACGACTGGCTTAACGGGAATATTATCAATTTGCTGCATTCTTATGCTTCGGTCCGAT
GCTCAAGCTTAACTTCTTCGTGAGGAAGGAAAGTGTTGTCTCCTACTTTTTTCAAATTTTCGAATTGTAT
TTATATTTATTTAGTACTTCTTGAGTTTACATATCCTTCGTAAAAATGCAACTTTTGTCGAAAAACACTT
CCAAAAAAAAATAATAATGAATTTATGAAGCATACTAACGAGCGAGCACATCGCTGAGGTATCATTACTT
CATGAGATAAATTAACTCGAGCTCGAGCCTAATAACTTCGTATAGCATACATTATACGAAGTTATATTAA
GGGTTGCTCGACCAGAAAGCGACCACCCAACTTTGGCTGATAATAGCGTATAAACAATGCATACTTTGTA
CGTTCAAAATACAATGCAGTAGATATATTTATGCATATTACATATAATACATATCACATAGGAAGCAACA
GGCGCGTTGGACTTTTAATTTTCGAGGACCGCGAATCCTTACATCACACCCAATCCCCCACAAGTGATCC
CCCACACACCATAGCTTCAAAATGTTTCTACTCCTTTTTTACTCTTCCAGATTTTCTCGGACTCCGCGCA
TCGCCGTACCACTTCAAAACACCCAAGCACAGCATACTAAATTTCCCCTCTTTCTTCCTCTAGGGTGTCG
TTAATTACCCGTACTAAAGGTTTGGAAAAGAAAAAAGAGACCGCCTCGTTTCTTTTTCTTCGTCGAAAAA
GGCAATAAAAATTTTTATCACGTTTCTTTTTCTTGAAAATTTTTTTTTTTGATTTTTTTCTCTTTCGATG
ACCTCCCATTGATATTTAAGTTAATAAACGGTCTTCAATTTCTCAAGTTTCAGTTTCATTTTTCTTGTTC
TATTACAACTTTTTTTACTTCTTGCTCATTAGAAAGAAAGCATAGCAATCTAATCTAAGTTTTAATTACA
AAATGGGATCCTCTAAAGGTGAAGAATTATTCACTGGTGTTGTCCCAATTTTGGTTGAATTAGATGGTGA
TGTTAATGGTCACAAATTTTCTGTCTCCGGTGAAGGTGAAGGTGATGCTACTTACGGTAAATTGACCTTA
AAATTTATTTGTACTACTGGTAAATTGCCAGTTCCATGGCCAACCTTAGTCACTACTTTCGGTTATGGTG
TTCAATGTTTTGCGAGATACCCAGATCATATGAAACAACATGACTTTTTCAAGTCTGCCATGCCAGAAGG
TTATGTTCAAGAAAGAACTATTTTTTTCAAAGATGACGGTAACTACAAGACCAGAGCTGAAGTCAAGTTT
GAAGGTGATACCTTAGTTAATAGAATCGAATTAAAAGGTATTGATTTTAAAGAAGATGGTAACATTTTAG
GTCACAAATTGGAATACAACTATAACTCTCACAATGTTTACATCATGGCTGACAAACAAAAGAATGGTAT
CAAAGTTAACTTCAAAATTAGACACAACATTGAAGATGGTTCTGTTCAATTAGCTGACCATTATCAACAA
AATACTCCAATTGGTGATGGTCCAGTCTTGTTACCAGACAACCATTACTTATCCACTCAATCTGCCTTAT
CCAAAGATCCAAACGAAAAGAGAGACCACATGGTCTTGTTAGAATTTGTTACTGCTGCTGGTATTACCCA
TGGTATGGATGAATTGTACAAAAGATCTTAAACTAGTAGGACTATTTGCAAAGGGAAGGGATGCTAAGGT
AGAGGGTGAACGTTACAGAAAAGCAGGCTGGGAAGCATATTTGAGAAGATGCGGCCAGCAAAACTAAAAA
ACTGTATTATAAGTAAATGCATGTATACTAAACTCACAAATTAGAGCTTCAATTTAATTATATCAGTTAT
TACCCGGGAATCTCGGTCGTAATGATTTAAATGCATGCAAGCTTGGCGTAATCATGGTCATAGCTGTTTC
CTGTGTGAAATTGTTATCCGCTCACAATTCCACACAACATACGAGCCGGAAGCATAAAGTGTAAAGCCTG
GGGTGCCTAATGAGTGAGCTAACTCACATTAATTGCGTTGCGCTCACTGCCCGCTTTCCAGTCGGGAAAC
CTGTCGTGCCAGCTGCATTAATGAATCGGCCAACGCGCGGGGAGAGGCGGTTTGCGTATTGGGCGCTCTT
CCGCTTCCTCGCTCACTGACTCGCTGCGCTCGGTCGTTCGGCTGCGGCGAGCGGTATCAGCTCACTCAAA
GGCGGTAATACGGTTATCCACAGAATCAGGGGATAACGCAGGAAAGAACATGTGAGCAAAAGGCCAGCAA
AAGGCCAGGAACCGTAAAAAGGCCGCGTTGCTGGCGTTTTTCCATAGGCTCCGCCCCCCTGACGAGCATC
ACAAAAATCGACGCTCAAGTCAGAGGTGGCGAAACCCGACAGGACTATAAAGATACCAGGCGTTTCCCCC
TGGAAGCTCCCTCGTGCGCTCTCCTGTTCCGACCCTGCCGCTTACCGGATACCTGTCCGCCTTTCTCCCT
TCGGGAAGCGTGGCGCTTTCTCATAGCTCACGCTGTAGGTATCTCAGTTCGGTGTAGGTCGTTCGCTCCA
AGCTGGGCTGTGTGCACGAACCCCCCGTTCAGCCCGACCGCTGCGCCTTATCCGGTAACTATCGTCTTGA
GTCCAACCCGGTAAGACACGACTTATCGCCACTGGCAGCAGCCACTGGTAACAGGATTAGCAGAGCGAGG
TATGTAGGCGGTGCTACAGAGTTCTTGAAGTGGTGGCCTAACTACGGCTACACTAGAAGAACAGTATTTG
GTATCTGCGCTCTGCTGAAGCCAGTTACCTTCGGAAAAAGAGTTGGTAGCTCTTGATCCGGCAAACAAAC
CACCGCTGGTAGCGGTGGTTTTTTTGTTTGCAAGCAGCAGATTACGCGCAGAAAAAAAGGATCTCAAGAA
GATCCTTTGATCTTTTCTACGGGGTCTGACGCTCAGTGGAACGAAAACTCACGTTAAGGGATTTTGGTCA
TGAGATTATCAAAAAGGATCTTCACCTAGATCCTTTTAAATTAAAAATGAAGTTTTAAATCAATCTAAAG
TATATATGAGTAAACTTGGTCTGACAGTTACCAATGCTTAATCAGTGAGGCACCTATCTCAGCGATCTGT
CTATTTCGTTCATCCATAGTTGCCTGACTCCCCGTCGTGTAGATAACTACGATACGGGAGGGCTTACCAT
CTGGCCCCAGTGCTGCAATGATACCGCGAGACCCACGCTCACCGGCTCCAGATTTATCAGCAATAAACCA
GCCAGCCGGAAGGGCCGAGCGCAGAAGTGGTCCTGCAACTTTATCCGCCTCCATCCAGTCTATTAATTGT
TGCCGGGAAGCTAGAGTAAGTAGTTCGCCAGTTAATAGTTTGCGCAACGTTGTTGCCATTGCTACAGGCA
TCGTGGTGTCACGCTCGTCGTTTGGTATGGCTTCATTCAGCTCCGGTTCCCAACGATCAAGGCGAGTTAC
ATGATCCCCCATGTTGTGCAAAAAAGCGGTTAGCTCCTTCGGTCCTCCGATCGTTGTCAGAAGTAAGTTG
GCCGCAGTGTTATCACTCATGGTTATGGCAGCACTGCATAATTCTCTTACTGTCATGCCATCCGTAAGAT
GCTTTTCTGTGACTGGTGAGTACTCAACCAAGTCATTCTGAGAATAGTGTATGCGGCGACCGAGTTGCTC
TTGCCCGGCGTCAATACGGGATAATACCGCGCCACATAGCAGAACTTTAAAAGTGCTCATCATTGGAAAA
CGTTCTTCGGGGCGAAAACTCTCAAGGATCTTACCGCTGTTGAGATCCAGTTCGATGTAACCCACTCGTG
CACCCAACTGATCTTCAGCATCTTTTACTTTCACCAGCGTTTCTGGGTGAGCAAAAACAGGAAGGCAAAA
TGCCGCAAAAAAGGGAATAAGGGCGACACGGAAATGTTGAATACTCATACTCTTCCTTTTTCAATATTAT
TGAAGCATTTATCAGGGTTATTGTCTCATGAGCGGATACATATTTGAATGTATTTAGAAAAATAAACAAA
TAGGGGTTCCGCGCACATTTCCCCGAAAAGTGCCACCTGACGTCTAAGAAACCATTATTATCATGACATT
AACCTATAAAAATAGGCGTATCACGAGGCCCTTTCGTCTCGCGCGTTTCGGTGATGACGGTGAAAACCTC
TGACACATGCAGCTCCCGGAGACGGTCACAGCTTGTCTGTAAGCGGATGCCGGGAGCAGACAAGCCCGTC
AGGGCGCGTCAGCGGGTGTTGGCGGGTGTCGGGGCTGGCTTAACTATGCGGCATCAGAGCAGATTGTACT
GAGAGTGCACCATATGCGGTGTGAAATACCGCACAGATGCGTAAGGAGAAAATACCGCATCAGGCGCCAT
TCGCCATTCAGGCTGCGCAACTGTTGGGAAGGGCGATCGGTGCGGGCCTCTTCGCTATTACGCCAGCTGG
CGAAAGGGGGATGTGCTGCAAGGCGATTAAGTTGGGTAACGCCAGGGTTTTCCCAGTCACGAC
